>Addgene plasmid #76557 | PANK1 gRNA (BRDN0001146287) | addgene full sequence | sequence record 186066 | Addgene Assembled Sequence
CCCGGGTGCAAAGATGGATAAAGTTTTAAACAGAGAGGAATCTTTGCAGCTAATGGACCTTCTAGGTCTT
GAAAGGAGTGGGAATTGGCTCCGGTGCCCGTCAGTGGGCAGAGCGCACATCGCCCACAGTCCCCGAGAAG
TTGGGGGGAGGGGTCGGCAATTGATCCGGTGCCTAGAGAAGGTGGCGCGGGGTAAACTGGGAAAGTGATG
TCGTGTACTGGCTCCGCCTTTTTCCCGAGGGTGGGGGAGAACCGTATATAAGTGCAGTAGTCGCCGTGAA
CGTTCTTTTTCGCAACGGGTTTGCCGCCAGAACACAGGTAAGTGCCGTGTGTGGTTCCCGCGGGCCTGGC
CTCTTTACGGGTTATGGCCCTTGCGTGCCTTGAATTACTTCCACCTGGCTGCAGTACGTGATTCTTGATC
CCGAGCTTCGGGTTGGAAGTGGGTGGGAGAGTTCGAGGCCTTGCGCTTAAGGAGCCCCTTCGCCTCGTGC
TTGAGTTGAGGCCTGGCCTGGGCGCTGGGGCCGCCGCGTGCGAATCTGGTGGCACCTTCGCGCCTGTCTC
GCTGCTTTCGATAAGTCTCTAGCCATTTAAAATTTTTGATGACCTGCTGCGACGCTTTTTTTCTGGCAAG
ATAGTCTTGTAAATGCGGGCCAAGATCTGCACACTGGTATTTCGGTTTTTGGGGCCGCGGGCGGCGACGG
GGCCCGTGCGTCCCAGCGCACATGTTCGGCGAGGCGGGGCCTGCGAGCGCGGCCACCGAGAATCGGACGG
GGGTAGTCTCAAGCTGGCCGGCCTGCTCTGGTGCCTGGCCTCGCGCCGCCGTGTATCGCCCCGCCCTGGG
CGGCAAGGCTGGCCCGGTCGGCACCAGTTGCGTGAGCGGAAAGATGGCCGCTTCCCGGCCCTGCTGCAGG
GAGCTCAAAATGGAGGACGCGGCGCTCGGGAGAGCGGGCGGGTGAGTCACCCACACAAAGGAAAAGGGCC
TTTCCGTCCTCAGCCGTCGCTTCATGTGACTCCACGGAGTACCGGGCGCCGTCCAGGCACCTCGATTAGT
TCTCGAGCTTTTGGAGTACGTCGTCTTTAGGTTGGGGGGAGGGGTTTTATGCGATGGAGTTTCCCCACAC
TGAGTGGGTGGAGACTGAAGTTAGGCCAGCTTGGCACTTGATGTAATTCTCCTTGGAATTTGCCCTTTTT
GAGTTTGGATCTTGGTTCATTCTCAAGCCTCAGACAGTGGTTCAAAGTTTTTTTCTTCCATTTCAGGTGT
CGTGACGTACGGCCACCATGACCGAGTACAAGCCCACGGTGCGCCTCGCCACCCGCGACGACGTCCCCAG
GGCCGTACGCACCCTCGCCGCCGCGTTCGCCGACTACCCCGCCACGCGCCACACCGTCGATCCGGACCGC
CACATCGAGCGGGTCACCGAGCTGCAAGAACTCTTCCTCACGCGCGTCGGGCTCGACATCGGCAAGGTGT
GGGTCGCGGACGACGGCGCCGCCGTGGCGGTCTGGACCACGCCGGAGAGCGTCGAAGCGGGGGCGGTGTT
CGCCGAGATCGGCCCGCGCATGGCCGAGTTGAGCGGTTCCCGGCTGGCCGCGCAGCAACAGATGGAAGGC
CTCCTGGCGCCGCACCGGCCCAAGGAGCCCGCGTGGTTCCTGGCCACCGTCGGAGTCTCGCCCGACCACC
AGGGCAAGGGTCTGGGCAGCGCCGTCGTGCTCCCCGGAGTGGAGGCGGCCGAGCGCGCCGGGGTGCCCGC
CTTCCTGGAGACCTCCGCGCCCCGCAACCTCCCCTTCTACGAGCGGCTCGGCTTCACCGTCACCGCCGAC
GTCGAGGTGCCCGAAGGACCGCGCACCTGGTGCATGACCCGCAAGCCCGGTGCCTGAACGCGTTAAGTCG
ACAATCAACCTCTGGATTACAAAATTTGTGAAAGATTGACTGGTATTCTTAACTATGTTGCTCCTTTTAC
GCTATGTGGATACGCTGCTTTAATGCCTTTGTATCATGCTATTGCTTCCCGTATGGCTTTCATTTTCTCC
TCCTTGTATAAATCCTGGTTGCTGTCTCTTTATGAGGAGTTGTGGCCCGTTGTCAGGCAACGTGGCGTGG
TGTGCACTGTGTTTGCTGACGCAACCCCCACTGGTTGGGGCATTGCCACCACCTGTCAGCTCCTTTCCGG
GACTTTCGCTTTCCCCCTCCCTATTGCCACGGCGGAACTCATCGCCGCCTGCCTTGCCCGCTGCTGGACA
GGGGCTCGGCTGTTGGGCACTGACAATTCCGTGGTGTTGTCGGGGAAATCATCGTCCTTTCCTTGGCTGC
TCGCCTGTGTTGCCACCTGGATTCTGCGCGGGACGTCCTTCTGCTACGTCCCTTCGGCCCTCAATCCAGC
GGACCTTCCTTCCCGCGGCCTGCTGCCGGCTCTGCGGCCTCTTCCGCGTCTTCGCCTTCGCCCTCAGACG
AGTCGGATCTCCCTTTGGGCCGCCTCCCCGCGTCGACTTTAAGACCAATGACTTACAAGGCAGCTGTAGA
TCTTAGCCACTTTTTAAAAGAAAAGGGGGGACTGGAAGGGCTAATTCACTCCCAACGAAGACAAGATCTG
CTTTTTGCTTGTACTGGGTCTCTCTGGTTAGACCAGATCTGAGCCTGGGAGCTCTCTGGCTAACTAGGGA
ACCCACTGCTTAAGCCTCAATAAAGCTTGCCTTGAGTGCTTCAAGTAGTGTGTGCCCGTCTGTTGTGTGA
CTCTGGTAACTAGAGATCCCTCAGACCCTTTTAGTCAGTGTGGAAAATCTCTAGCAGTACGTATAGTAGT
TCATGTCATCTTATTATTCAGTATTTATAACTTGCAAAGAAATGAATATCAGAGAGTGAGAGGAACTTGT
TTATTGCAGCTTATAATGGTTACAAATAAAGCAATAGCATCACAAATTTCACAAATAAAGCATTTTTTTC
ACTGCATTCTAGTTGTGGTTTGTCCAAACTCATCAATGTATCTTATCATGTCTGGCTCTAGCTATCCCGC
CCCTAACTCCGCCCATCCCGCCCCTAACTCCGCCCAGTTCCGCCCATTCTCCGCCCCATGGCTGACTAAT
TTTTTTTATTTATGCAGAGGCCGAGGCCGCCTCGGCCTCTGAGCTATTCCAGAAGTAGTGAGGAGGCTTT
TTTGGAGGCCTAGGGACGTACCCAATTCGCCCTATAGTGAGTCGTATTACGCGCGCTCACTGGCCGTCGT
TTTACAACGTCGTGACTGGGAAAACCCTGGCGTTACCCAACTTAATCGCCTTGCAGCACATCCCCCTTTC
GCCAGCTGGCGTAATAGCGAAGAGGCCCGCACCGATCGCCCTTCCCAACAGTTGCGCAGCCTGAATGGCG
AATGGG
[124 nt withheld, positions 3367-3490]
C
[91 nt withheld, positions 3492-3582]
A
[49 nt withheld, positions 3584-3632]
CCTTTGACGTTGGAGTCCACGTTCTTT
[37 nt withheld, positions 3660-3696]
ACCCTATCTCGGTCTATTCTTTTGATTTATAAGGGATTTTGCCGATTTCGGCCTATTGGTTAAAAAATGA
GCTGATTTAACAAAAATTTAACGCGAATTTTAACAAAATATTAACGCTTACAATTTAGGTGGCACTTTTC
GGGGAAATGTGCGCGGAACCCCTATTTGTTTATTTTTCTAAATACATTCAAATATGTATCCGCTCATGAG
ACAATAACCCTGATAAATGCTTCAATAATATTGAAAAAGGAAGAGTATGAGTATTCAACATTTCCGTGTC
GCCCTTATTCCCTTTTTTGCGGCATTTTGCCTTCCTGTTTTTGCTCACCCAGAAACGCTGGTGAAAGTAA
AAGATGCTGAAGATCAGTTGGGTGCACGAGTGGGTTACATCGAACTGGATCTCAACAGCGGTAAGATCCT
TGAGAGTTTTCGCCCCGAAGAACGTTTTCCAATGATGAGCACTTTTAAAGTTCTGCTATGTGGCGCGGTA
TTATCCCGTATTGACGCCGGGCAAGAGCAACTCGGTCGCCGCATACACTATTCTCAGAATGACTTGGTTG
AGTACTCACCAGTCACAGAAAAGCATCTTACGGATGGCATGACAGTAAGAGAATTATGCAGTGCTGCCAT
AACCATGAGTGATAACACTGCGGCCAACTTACTTCTGACAACGATCGGAGGACCGAAGGAGCTAACCGCT
TTTTTGCACAACATGGGGGATCATGTAACTCGCCTTGATCGTTGGGAACCGGAGCTGAATGAAGCCATAC
CAAACGACGAGCGTGACACCACGATGCCTGTAGCAATGGCAACAACGTTGCGCAAACTATTAACTGGCGA
ACTACTTACTCTAGCTTCCCGGCAACAATTAATAGACTGGATGGAGGCGGATAAAGTTGCAGGACCACTT
CTGCGCTCGGCCCTTCCGGCTGGCTGGTTTATTGCTGATAAATCTGGAGCCGGTGAGCGTGGGTCTCGCG
GTATCATTGCAGCACTGGGGCCAGATGGTAAGCCCTCCCGTATCGTAGTTATCTACACGACGGGGAGTCA
GGCAACTATGGATGAACGAAATAGACAGATCGCTGAGATAGGTGCCTCACTGATTAAGCATTGGTAACTG
TCAGACCAAGTTTACTCATATATACTTTAGATTGATTTAAAACTTCATTTTTAATTTAAAAGGATCTAGG
TGAAGATCCTTTTTGATAATCTCATGACCAAAATCCCTTAACGTGAGTTTTCGTTCCACTGAGCGTCAGA
CCCCGTAGAAAAGATCAAAGGATCTTCTTGAGATCCTTTTTTTCTGCGCGTAATCTGCTGCTTGCAAACA
AAAAAACCACCGCTACCAGCGGTGGTTTGTTTGCCGGATCAAGAGCTACCAACTCTTTTTCCGAAGGTAA
CTGGCTTCAGCAGAGCGCAGATACCAAATACTGTTCTTCTAGTGTAGCCGTAGTTAGGCCACCACTTCAA
GAACTCTGTAGCACCGCCTACATACCTCGCTCTGCTAATCCTGTTACCAGTGGCTGCTGCCAGTGGCGAT
AAGTCGTGTCTTACCGGGTTGGACTCAAGACGATAGTTACCGGATAAGGCGCAGCGGTCGGGCTGAACGG
GGGGTTCGTGCACACAGCCCAGCTTGGAGCGAACGACCTACACCGAACTGAGATACCTACAGCGTGAGCT
ATGAGAAAGCGCCACGCTTCCCGAAGGGAGAAAGGCGGACAGGTATCCGGTAAGCGGCAGGGTCGGAACA
GGAGAGCGCACGAGGGAGCTTCCAGGGGGAAACGCCTGGTATCTTTATAGTCCTGTCGGGTTTCGCCACC
TCTGACTTGAGCGTCGATTTTTGTGATGCTCGTCAGGGGGGCGGAGCCTATGGAAAAACGCCAGCAACGC
GGCCTTTTTACGGTTCCTGGCCTTTTGCTGGCCTTTTGCTCACATGTTCTTTCCTGCGTTATCCCCTGAT
TCTGTGGATAACCGTATTACCGCCTTTGAGTGAGCTGATACCGCTCGCCGCAGCCGAACGACCGAGCGCA
GCGAGTCAGTGAGCGAGGAAGCGGAAGAGCGCCCAATACGCAAACCGCCTCTCCCCGCGCGTTGGCCGAT
TCATTAATGCAGCTGGCACGACAGGTTTCCCGACTGGAAAGCGGGCAGTGAGCGCAACGCAATTAATGTG
AGTTAGCTCACTCATTAGGCACCCCAGGCTTTACACTTTATGCTTCCGGCTCGTATGTTGTGTGGAATTG
TGAGCGGATAACAATTTCACACAGGAAACAGCTATGACCATGATTACGCCAAGCGCGCAATTAACCCTCA
CTAAAGGGAACAAAAGCTGGAGCTGCAAGCTTAATGTAGTCTTATGCAATACTCTTGTAGTCTTGCAACA
TGGTAACGATGAGTTAGCAACATGCCTTACAAGGAGAGAAAAAGCACCGTGCATGCCGATTGGTGGAAGT
AAGGTGGTACGATCGTGCCTTATTAGGAAGGCAACAGACGGGTCTGACATGGATTGGACGAACCACTGAA
TTGCCGCATTGCAGAGATATTGTATTTAAGTGCCTAGCTCGATACATAAACGGGTCTCTCTGGTTAGACC
AGATCTGAGCCTGGGAGCTCTCTGGCTAACTAGGGAACCCACTGCTTAAGCCTCAATAAAGCTTGCCTTG
AGTGCTTCAAGTAGTGTGTGCCCGTCTGTTGTGTGACTCTGGTAACTAGAGATCCCTCAGACCCTTTTAG
TCAGTGTGGAAAATCTCTAGCAGTGGCGCCCGAACAGGGACTTGAAAGCGAAAGGGAAACCAGAGGAGCT
CTCTCGACGCAGGACTCGGCTTGCTGAAGCGCGCACGGCAAGAGGCGAGGGGCGGCGACTGGTGAGTACG
CCAAAAATTTTGACTAGCGGAGGCTAGAAGGAGAGAGATGGGTGCGAGAGCGTCAGTATTAAGCGGGGGA
GAATTAGATCGCGATGGGAAAAAATTCGGTTAAGGCCAGGGGGAAAGAAAAAATATAAATTAAAACATAT
AGTATGGGCAAGCAGGGAGCTAGAACGATTCGCAGTTAATCCTGGCCTGTTAGAAACATCAGAAGGCTGT
AGACAAATACTGGGACAGCTACAACCATCCCTTCAGACAGGATCAGAAGAACTTAGATCATTATATAATA
CAGTAGCAACCCTCTATTGTGTGCATCAAAGGATAGAGATAAAAGACACCAAGGAAGCTTTAGACAAGAT
AGAGGAAGAGCAAAACAAAAGTAAGACCACCGCACAGCAAGCGGCCGCTGATCTTCAGACCTGGAGGAGG
AGATATGAGGGACAATTGGAGAAGTGAATTATATAAATATAAAGTAGTAAAAATTGAACCATTAGGAGTA
GCACCCACCAAGGCAAAGAGAAGAGTGGTGCAGAGAGAAAAAAGAGCAGTGGGAATAGGAGCTTTGTTCC
TTGGGTTCTTGGGAGCAGCAGGAAGCACTATGGGCGCAGCGTCAATGACGCTGACGGTACAGGCCAGACA
ATTATTGTCTGGTATAGTGCAGCAGCAGAACAATTTGCTGAGGGCTATTGAGGCGCAACAGCATCTGTTG
CAACTCACAGTCTGGGGCATCAAGCAGCTCCAGGCAAGAATCCTGGCTGTGGAAAGATACCTAAAGGATC
AACAGCTCCTGGGGATTTGGGGTTGCTCTGGAAAACTCATTTGCACCACTGCTGTGCCTTGGAATGCTAG
TTGGAGTAATAAATCTCTGGAACAGATTTGGAATCACACGACCTGGATGGAGTGGGACAGAGAAATTAAC
AATTACACAAGCTTAATACACTCCTTAATTGAAGAATCGCAAAACCAGCAAGAAAAGAATGAACAAGAAT
TATTGGAATTAGATAAATGGGCAAGTTTGTGGAATTGGTTTAACATAACAAATTGGCTGTGGTATATAAA
ATTATTCATAATGATAGTAGGAGGCTTGGTAGGTTTAAGAATAGTTTTTGCTGTACTTTCTATAGTGAAT
AGAGTTAGGCAGGGATATTCACCATTATCGTTTCAGACCCACCTCCCAACCCCGAGGGGACCCAGAGAGG
GCCTATTTCCCATGATTCCTTCATATTTGCATATACGATACAAGGCTGTTAGAGAGATAATTAGAATTAA
TTTGACTGTAAACACAAAGATATTAGTACAAAATACGTGACGTAGAAAGTAATAATTTCTTGGGTAGTTT
GCAGTTTTAAAATTATGTTTTAAAATGGACTATCATATGCTTACCGTAACTTGAAAGTATTTCGATTTCT
TGGCTTTATATATCTTGTGGAAAGGACGAAACACCGACAACTATAAAAGAGTTACAGTTTTAGAGCTAGA
AATAGCAAGTTAAAATAAGGCTAGTCCGTTATCAACTTGAAAAAGTGGCACCGAGTCGGTGCTTTTTTAA
GCTTGGCGTAACTAGATCTTGAGACAAATGGCAGTATTCATCCACAATTTTAAAAGAAAAGGGGGGATTG
GGGGGTACAGTGCAGGGGAAAGAATAGTAGACATAATAGCAACAGACATACAAACTAAAGAATTACAAAA
ACAAATTACAAAAATTCAAAATTTTCGGGTTTATTACAGGGACAGCAGAGATCCACTTTGGCGCCGGCTC
GAGGGGG
Features (pLannotate 1.2.2; 29 found; start..end, strand, type, name):
     14..80      +  CDS            small t antigen (fragment): SV40 (simian virus 40) small t antigen
    106..317     +  promoter       EF-1α core promoter: core promoter for human elongation factor EF-1α
    318..1256    +  intron         EF-1α intron A: intron upstream of the start codon of human EF-1α
   1278..1877    +  CDS            PuroR (fragment): puromycin N-acetyltransferase; pac from Streptomyces; confers resistance to puromycin
   1893..2481    +  misc_feature   WPRE: woodchuck hepatitis virus posttranscriptional regulatory element
   2532..2551    +  misc_feature   cPPT/CTS (fragment): central polypurine tract and central termination sequence of HIV-1
   2553..2786    +  LTR            3' LTR (ΔU3): self-inactivating 3' long terminal repeat (LTR) from HIV-1
   2864..2985    +  polyA_signal   SV40 poly(A) signal: SV40 polyadenylation signal
   3025..3160    +  rep_origin     SV40 ori: SV40 origin of replication
   3181..3199    -  promoter       T7 promoter: promoter for bacteriophage T7 RNA polymerase
   3207..3362    +  CDS            lacZα (fragment): LacZα fragment of β-galactosidase; lacZ fragment
   3367..3795    +  rep_origin     f1 ori (sequence partly withheld): f1 bacteriophage origin of replication; arrow indicates direction of (+) strand synthesis
   3848..3952    +  promoter       AmpR promoter: bla
   3953..4813    +  CDS            AmpR: β-lactamase; bla; confers resistance to ampicillin, carbenicillin, and related antibiotics
   4984..5572    +  rep_origin     ori: high-copy-number ColE1/pMB1/pBR322/pUC origin of replication
   5755..5847    +  CDS            lacI (fragment): lac repressor; lacI; The lac repressor binds to the lac operator to inhibit transcription in E. coli. This inhibition can be relieved by adding lactose or isopropyl-β-D-thiogalactopyranoside (IPTG).
   5860..5881    +  protein_bind   CAP binding site: CAP binding activates transcription in the presence of cAMP. E. coli catabolite activator protein
   5896..5926    +  promoter       lac promoter: promoter for the E. coli lac operon
   5934..5950    +  protein_bind   lac operator: The lac repressor binds to the lac operator to inhibit transcription in E. coli. This inhibition can be relieved by adding lactose or isopropyl-β-D-thiogalactopyranoside (IPTG). lac repressor encoded by lacI
   5995..6013    +  promoter       T3 promoter: promoter for bacteriophage T3 RNA polymerase
   6041..6267    +  promoter       RSV promoter: Rous sarcoma virus enhancer/promoter
   6268..6448    +  LTR            5' LTR (truncated): truncated 5' long terminal repeat (LTR) from HIV-1
   6495..6620    +  misc_feature   HIV-1 Ψ: packaging signal of human immunodeficiency virus type 1
   6604..6967    +  CDS            HIV-1 gag (fragment): gag protein from human immunodeficiency virus 1; gag
   7113..7346    +  misc_feature   RRE: The Rev response element (RRE) of HIV-1 allows for Rev-dependent mRNA export from the nucleus to the cytoplasm.
   7723..7749    +  CDS            Rev (fragment): human immunodeficiency virus 1 (HIV-1) Rev protein; rev; enhances nuclear export of unspliced and incompletely spliced viral mRNAs
   7753..7993    +  promoter       U6 promoter: RNA polymerase III promoter for human U6 snRNA
   8023..8098    +  misc_RNA       gRNA scaffold: guide RNA scaffold for the Streptococcus pyogenes CRISPR/Cas9 system
   8154..8271    +  misc_feature   cPPT/CTS: central polypurine tract and central termination sequence of HIV-1
