[The description below was written by a language model from this plasmid's Addgene catalogue record and pLannotate feature annotations shown in this document.]
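Description:
PANK1 gRNA (BRDN0001146287) is a third-generation lentiviral CRISPR guide plasmid built on the lentiGuide-Puro backbone and carrying a single guide RNA directed against human PANK1 (pantothenate kinase 1). According to the depositor notes, the guide was designed against three PANK1 reference transcripts and belongs to a human kinome gRNA collection. The 8.3 kb plasmid is propagated in E. coli at high copy through a ColE1/pUC-type origin with ampicillin selection (AmpR). It also retains an f1 origin, an SV40 origin and residual lac and T7/T3 promoter elements from the cloning backbone.

The lentiviral transfer cassette starts with an RSV promoter fused to a truncated HIV-1 5' LTR, which makes genomic RNA production Tat-independent. This is followed by the Ψ packaging signal with a partial gag sequence and the Rev response element for Rev-dependent nuclear export. Within the proviral region, a human U6 RNA polymerase III promoter drives the PANK1 spacer joined to the Streptococcus pyogenes Cas9 gRNA scaffold. A cPPT/CTS element that aids nuclear import of the preintegration complex sits downstream. A separate EF-1α core promoter with its intron A expresses puromycin N-acetyltransferase, allowing selection of transduced mammalian cells. WPRE enhances transcript expression, and the ΔU3 self-inactivating 3' LTR disables LTR promoter activity after integration. An SV40 polyadenylation signal lies beyond the 3' LTR.

The plasmid does not encode Cas9, so it is meant to be used with a separate Cas9 lentiviral vector or in cells that already express Cas9, to disrupt PANK1 in human cells.
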