Addgene plasmid #76557: PANK1 gRNA (BRDN0001146287)
Purpose: 3rd generation lentiviral gRNA plasmid targeting human PANK1
Depositing lab: John Doench & David Root. Depositing organization: Broad Institute. Publication: Optimized sgRNA design to maximize activity and minimize off-target effects of CRISPR-Cas9. Doench JG, Fusi N, Sullender M, Hegde M, Vaimberg EW, Donovan KF, Smith I, Tothova Z, Wilen C, Orchard R, Virgin HW, Listgarten J, Root DE. Nat Biotechnol. 2016 Jan 18. doi: 10.1038/nbt.3437. PubMed 26780180.
Backbone
  Vector backbone: lentiGuide-Puro
  Backbone manufacturer: Zhang Lab (Addgene plasmid # 52963)
  Vector type: Mammalian Expression, Lentiviral, CRISPR
  Selectable markers: Puromycin
Growth in bacteria
  Bacterial resistance: Ampicillin, 100 μg/mL
  Growth temperature: 37°C
  Growth strain: DH5alpha
  Copy number: High Copy
Gene/Insert
  Gene/Insert name: PANK1 (alt names: PANK1; NM_138316.3)
  gRNA/shRNA sequence: ACAACTATAAAAGAGTTACA
  Species: H. sapiens (human)
  Entrez Gene: PANK1 (a.k.a. PANK)
  Promoter: hU6
  Cloning method: Unknown
  Sequencing primers: 5′ U6-F; 3′ pS2-R
Terms and licenses: Academic/Nonprofit Terms; Industry Terms: Not Available to Industry
Depositor comments: The gRNA was designed to target the following Genbank reference sequence(s): NM_138316.3,NM_148977.2,NM_148978.2. Note that this plasmid does NOT contain Cas9. It should be used in conjunction with lentiCas9-Blast (Addgene #52962) or otherwise with cell lines already expressing Cas9. Browse the full kinome gRNA library at http://www.addgene.org/pooled-library/broadgpp-human-kinome/ or visit http://www.broadinstitute.org/rnai/public/ for detailed protocols and information.
How to cite: PANK1 gRNA (BRDN0001146287) was a gift from John Doench & David Root (Addgene plasmid # 76557 ; http://n2t.net/addgene:76557 ; RRID:Addgene_76557)
