>Addgene plasmid #76557 | PANK1 gRNA (BRDN0001146287) | depositor partial sequence | sequence record 144017 | Target Sequence
ACAACTATAAAAGAGTTACA
