>Addgene plasmid #76557 | PANK1 gRNA (BRDN0001146287) | addgene partial sequence | sequence record 186065 | hU6-F
GTAGAAAGTAATAATTTCTTGGGTAGTTTGCAGTTTTAAAATTATGTTTTAAAATGGACTATCATATGCT
TACCGTAACTTGAAAGTATTTCGATTTCTTGGCTTTATATATCTTGTGGAAAGGACGAAACACCGACAAC
TATAAAAGAGTTACAGTTTTAGAGCTAGAAATAGCAAGTTAAAATAAGGCTAGTCCGTTATCAACTTGAA
AAAGTGGCACCGAGTCGGTGCTTTTTTAAGCTTGGCGTAACTAGATCTTGAGACAAATGGCAGTATTCAT
CCACAATTTTAAAAGAAAAGGGGGGATTGGGGGGTACAGTGCAGGGGAAAGAATAGTAGACATAATAGCA
ACAGACATACAAACTAAAGAATTACAAAAACAAATTACAAAAATTCAAAATTTTCGGGTTTATTACAGGG
ACAGCAGAGATCCACTTTGGCGCCGGCTCGAGGGGGCCCGGGTGCAAAGATGGATAAAGTTTTAAACAGA
GAGGAATCTTTGCAGCTAATGGACCTTCTAGGTCTTGAAAGGAGTGGGAATTGGCTCCGGTGCCCGTCAG
TGGGCAGAGC
